>Addgene plasmid #241412 | pCMV5-MLLn-CAGEn-NES (Nrdj1) | addgene full sequence | sequence record 485481 | Addgene NGS Result
GTAAAACGACGGCCAGTGCCAAGCTGATCTATACATTGAATCAATATTGGCAATTAGCCATATTAGTCAT
TGGTTATATAGCATAAATCAATATTGGCTATTGGCCATTGCATACGTTGTATCTATATCATAATATGTAC
ATTTATATTGGCTCATGTCCAATATGACCGCCATGTTGACATTGATTATTGACTAGTTATTAATAGTAAT
CAATTACGGGGTCATTAGTTCATAGCCCATATATGGAGTTCCGCGTTACATAACTTACGGTAAATGGCCC
GCCTGGCTGACCGCCCAACGACCCCCGCCCATTGACGTCAATAATGACGTATGTTCCCATAGTAACGCCA
ATAGGGACTTTCCATTGACGTCAATGGGTGGAGTATTTACGGTAAACTGCCCACTTGGCAGTACATCAAG
TGTATCATATGCCAAGTCCGCCCCCTATTGACGTCAATGACGGTAAATGGCCCGCCTGGCATTATGCCCA
GTACATGACCTTACGGGACTTTCCTACTTGGCAGTACATCTACGTATTAGTCATCGCTATTACCATGGTG
ATGCGGTTTTGGCAGTACACCAATGGGCGTGGATAGCGGTTTGACTCACGGGGATTTCCAAGTCTCCACC
CCATTGACGTCAATGGGAGTTTGTTTTGGCACCAAAATCAACGGGACTTTCCAAAATGTCGTAATAACCC
CGCCCCGTTGACGCAAATGGGCGGTAGGCGTGTACGGTGGGAGGTCTATATAAGCAGAGCTCGTTTAGTG
AACCGTCAGAATTCAGATCTGGTACCACGCGTATCGATAAGCTTGCATGCCTGCAGGTCGACTCTAGAAC
TAGTGGATCCGTTGTGATGGCGCACAGCTGTCGGTGGCGCTTCCCCGCCCGACCCGGGACCACCGGGGGC
GGCGGCGGCGGGGGGCGCCGGGGCCTAGGGGGCGCCCCGCGGCAACGCGTCCCGGCCCTGCTGCTTCCCC
CCGGGCCCCCGGTCGGCGGTGGCGGCCCCGGGGCGCCCCCCTCCCCCCCGGCTGTGGCGGCCGCGGCGGC
GGCGGCGGGAAGCAGCGGGGCTGGGGTTCCAGGGGGAGCGGCCGCCGCCTCAGCAGCCTCCTCGTCGTCC
GCCTCGTCTTCGTCTTCGTCATCGTCCTCAGCCTCTTCAGGGCCGGCCCTGCTCCGGGTGGGCCCGGGCT
TCGACGCGGCGCTGCAGGTCTCGGCCGCCATCGGCACCAACCTGCGCCGGTTCCGGGCCGTGTTTGGGGA
GAGCGGCGGGGGAGGCGGCAGCGGAGAGGATGAGCAATTCTTAGGTTTTGGCTCAGATGAAGAAGTCAGA
GTGCGAAGTCCCACAAGGTCTCCTTCAGTTAAAACTAGTCCTCGAAAACCTCGTGGGAGACCTAGAAGTG
GCTCTGACCGAAATTCAGCTATCCTCTCAGATCCATCTGTGTTTTCCCCTCTAAATAAATCAGAGACCAA
ATCTGGAGATAAGATCAAGAAGAAAGATTCTAAAAGTATAGAAAAGAAGAGAGGAAGACCTCCCACCTTC
CCTGGAGTAAAAATCAAAATAACACATGGAAAGGACATTTCAGAGTTACCAAAGGGAAACAAAGAAGATA
GCCTGAAAAAAATTAAAAGGACACCTTCTGCTACGTTTCAGCAAGCCACAAAGATTAAAAAATTAAGAGC
AGGTAAACTCTCTCCTCTCAAGTCTAAGTTTAAGACAGGGAAGCTTCAAATAGGAAGGAAGGGGGTACAA
ATTGTACGACGGAGAGGAAGGCCTCCATCAACAGAAAGGATAAAGACCCCTTCGGGTCTCCTCATTAATT
CTGAACTGGAAAAGCCCCAGAAAGTCCGGAAAGACAAGGAAGGAACACCTCCACTTACAAAAGAAGATAA
GACAGTTGTCAGACAAAGCCCTCGAAGGATTAAGCCAGTTAGGATTATTCCTTCTTCAAAAAGGACAGAT
GCAACCATTGCTAAGCAACTCTTACAGAGGGCAAAAAAGGGGGCTCAAAAGAAAATTGAAAAAGAAGCAG
CTCAGCTGCAGGGAAGAAAGGTGAAGACACAGGTCAAAAATATTCGACAGTTCATCATGCCTGTTGTCAG
TGCTATCTCCTCGCGGATCATTAAGACCCCTCGGCGGTTTATAGAGGATGAGGATTATGACCCTCCAATT
AAAATTGCCCGATTAGAGTCTACACCGAATAGTAGATTCAGTGCCCCGTCCTGTGGATCTTCTGAAAAAT
CAAGTGCAGCTTCTCAGCACTCCTCTCAAATGTCTTCAGACTCCTCTCGATCTAGTAGCCCCAGTGTTGA
TACCTCCACAGACTCTCAGGCTTCTGAGGAGATTCAGGTACTTCCTGAGGAGCGGAGCGATACCCCTGAA
GTTCATCCTCCACTGCCCATTTCCCAGTCCCCAGAAAATGAGAGTAATGATAGGAGAAGCAGAAGGTATT
CAGTGTCGGAGAGAAGTTTTGGATCTAGAACGACGAAAAAATTATCAACTCTACAAAGTGCCCCCCAGCA
GCAGACCTCCTCGTCTCCACCTCCACCTCTGCTGACTCCACCGCCACCACTGCAGCCAGCCTCCAGTATC
TCTGACCACACACCTTGGCTTATGCCTCCAACAATCCCCTTAGCATCACCATTTTTGCCTGCTTCCACTG
CTCCTATGCAAGGGAAGCGAAAATCTATTTTGCGAGAACCGACATTTAGGTGGACTTCTTTAAAGCATTC
TAGGTCAGAGCCACAATACTTTTCCTCAGCAAAGTATGCCAAAGAAGGTCTTATTCGCAAACCAATATTT
GATAATTTCCGACCCCCTCCACTAACTCCCGAGGACGTTGGCTTTGCATCTGGTTTTTCTGCATCTGGTA
CCGCTGCTTCAGCCCGATTGTTTTCGCCACTCCATTCTGGAACAAGGTTTGATATGCACAAAAGGAGCCC
TCTTCTGAGAGCTCCAAGATTTACTCCAAGTGAGGCTCACTCTAGAATATTTGAGTCTGTAACCTTGCCT
AGTAATCGAACTTCTGCTGGAACATCTTCTTCAGGAGTATCCAATAGAAAAAGGAAAAGAAAAGTGTTTA
GTCCTATTCGATCTGAACCAAGATCTCCTTCTCACTCCATGAGGACAAGAAGTGGAAGGCTTAGTAGTTC
TGAGCTCTCACCTCTCACCCCCCCGTCTTCTGTCTCTTCCTCGTTAAGCATTTCTGTTAGTCCTCTTGCC
ACTAGTGCCTTAAACCCAACTTTTACTTTTCCTTCTCATTCCCTGACTCAGTCTGGGGAATCTGCAGAGA
AAAATCAGAGACCAAGGAAGCAGACTAGTGCTCCGGCAGAGCCATTTTCATCAAGTAGTCCTACTCCTCT
CTTCCCTTGGTTTACCCCAGGCTCTCAGACTGAAAGAGGGAGAAATAAAGACAAGGCCCCCGAGGAGCTG
TCCAAAGATCGAGATGCTGACAAGAGCGTGGAGAAGGACAAGAGTAGAGAGAGAGACCGGGAGAGAGAAA
AGGAGAATAAGCGGGAGTCAAGGAAAGAGAAAAGGAAAAAGGGATCAGAAATTCAGAGTAGTTCTGCTTT
GTATCCTGTGGGTAGGGTTTCCAAAGAGAAGGTTGTTGGTGAAGATGTTGCCACTTCATCTTCTGCCAAA
AAAGCAACAGGGCGGAAGAAGTCTTCATCACATGATTCTGGGACTGATATTACTTCTGTGACTCTTGGGG
ATACAACAGCTGTCAAAACCAAAATACTTATAAAGAAAGGGAGAGGAAATCTGGAAAAAACCAACTTGGA
CCTCGGCCCAACTGCCCCATCCCTGGAGAAGGAGAAAACCCTCTGCCTTTCCACTCCTTCATCTAGCACT
GTTAAACATTCCACTTCCTCCATAGGCTCCATGTTGGCTCAGGCAGACAAGCTTCCAATGACTGACAAGA
GGGTTGCCAGCCTCCTAAAAAAGGCCAAAGCTCAGCTCTGCAAGATTGAGAAGAGTAAGAGTCTTAAACA
AACCGACCAGCCCAAAGCACAGGGTCAAGAAAGTGACTCATCAGAGACCTCTGTGCGAGGACCCCGGATT
AAACATGTCTGCAGAAGAGCAGCTGTTGCCCTTGGCCGAAAACGAGCTGTGTTTCCTGATGACATGCCCA
CCCTGAGTGCCTTACCATGGGAAGAACGAGAAAAGATTTTGTCTTCCATGGGGAATGATGACAAGTCATC
AATTTCTGGCTCAGAAGATGCTGAACCTCTTGCTCCACCCATCAAACCAATTAAACCTGTCACTAGAAAC
AAGGCACCCCAGGAACCTCCAGTAAAGAAAGGACGTCGATCGAGGCGGTGTGGGCAGTGTCCCGGCTGCC
AGGTGCCTGAGGACTGTGGTGTTTGTACTAATTGCTTAGATAAGCCCAAGTTTGGTGGTCGCAATATAAA
GAAGCAGTGCTGCAAGATGAGAAAATGTCAGAATCTACAATGGATGCCTTCCAAAGCCTACCTGCAGAAG
CAAGCTAAAGCTGTGAAAAAGAAAGAGAAAAAGTCTAAGACCAGTGAAAAGAAAGACAGCAAAGAGAGCA
GTGTTGTGAAGAACGTGGTGGACTCTAGTCAGAAACCTACCCCATCAGCAAGAGAGGATCCTGCCCCAAA
GAAAAGCAGTAGTGAGCCTCCTCCACGAAAGCCCGTCGAGGAAAAGAGTGAAGAAGGGAATGTCTCGGCC
CCTGGGCCTGAATCCAAACAGGCCACCACTCCAGCTTCCAGGAAGTCAAGCAAGCAGGTCTCCCAGCCAG
CACTGGTCATCCCGCCTCAGCCACCTACTACAGGACCGCCAAGAAAAGAAGTTCCCAAAACCACTCCTAG
TGAGCCCAAGAAAAAGCAGCCTCCACCACCAGAATCAGGTCCAGAGCAGAGCAAACAGAAAAAAGTGGCT
CCCCGCCCAAGTATCCCTGTAAAACAAAAACCAAAAGAAAAGGAAAAACCACCTCCGGTCAATAAGCAGG
AGAATGCAGGCACTTTGAACATCCTCAGCACTCTCTCCAATGGCAATAGTTCTAAGCAAAAAATTCCAGC
AGATGGAGTCCACAGGATCAGAGTGGACTTTAAGGAAGACTGTGAAGCAGAAAATGTGTGGGAGATGGGA
GGCTTAGGGATCCTTGAAGTGAAAAGTCCAATAAAGCAAAGCAAATGTCTGGTCGGCTCTAGCGAAATCA
TCACACGTAATTATGGGAAGACAACCATTAAGGAAGTAGTTGAGATATTTGACAATGATAAAAATATCCA
AGTTCTAGCGTTTAACACTCACACTGACAACATCGAGTGGGCTCCCATTAAAGCTGCACAACTTACTAGA
CCGAACGCTGAGTTGGTTGAACTCGAAATTGATACCCTACATGGTGTGAAAACGATCAGGTGTACCCCCG
ACCACCCAGTTTACACTAAAAACAGGGGCTACGTGCGAGCGGATGAGTTAACCGATGATGATGAGCTTGT
TGTAGCCATCGAGAACCTGTATGGCGATGAAGTAGATGGCTATTTTCAGGGCATGGAAGCGGAGACGTAT
ATAGGAAAGCTTAAATCCCGAGCAATTGTATCAAACGAGGACACGTATGATATTCAGACGTCAACTCATA
ACTTTTTTGCGAATGATAACAGCGCCGGCGGAGTGCAGGTGGAAACCATCTCCCCAGGAGACGGGCGCAC
CTTCCCCAAGCGCGGCCAGACCTGCGTGGTGCACTACACCGGGATGCTTGAAGATGGAAAGAAATTTGAT
TCCTCCCGGGACAGAAACAAGCCCTTTAAGTTTATGCTAGGCAAGCAGGAGGTGATCCGAGGCTGGGAAG
AAGGGGTTGCCCAGATGAGTGTGGGTCAGAGAGCCAAACTGACTATATCTCCAGATTATGCCTATGGTGC
CACTGGGCACCCAGGCATCATCCCACCACATGCCACTCTCGTCTTCGATGTGGAGCTTCTAAAACTGGAA
GAACAGAAACTGATTAGTGAGGAAGATGGAGGAAGTGGAGGTAGTGCTCTCCAAAAAAAGTTGGAAGAGC
TTGAACTGGACGAACAGTAGAGGATCCCGGGTGGCATCCCTGTGACCCCTCCCCAGTGCCTCTCCTGGCC
CTGGAAGTTGCCACTCCAGTGCCCACCAGCCTTGTCCTAATAAAATTAAGTTGCATCATTTTGTCTGACT
AGGTGTCCTTCTATAATATTATGGGGTGGAGGGGGGTGGTATGGAGCAAGGGGCAAGTTGGGAAGACAAC
CTGTAGGGCCTGCGGGGTCTATTGGGAACCAAGCTGGAGTGCAGTGGCACAATCTTGGCTCACTGCAATC
TCCGCCTCCTGGGTTCAAGCGATTCTCCTGCCTCAGCCTCCCGAGTTGTTGGGATTCCAGGCATGCATGA
CCAGGCTCAGCTAATTTTTGTTTTTTTGGTAGAGACGGGGTTTCACCATATTGGCCAGGCTGGTCTCCAA
CTCCTAATCTCAGGTGATCTACCCACCTTGGCCTCCCAAATTGCTGGGATTACAGGCGTGAACCACTGCT
CCCTTCCCTGTCCTTCTGATTTTAAAATAACTATACCAGCAGGAGGACGTCCAGACACAGCATAGGCTAC
CTGGCCATGCCCAACCGGTGGGACATTTGAGTTGCTTGCTTGGCACTGTCCTCTCATGCGTTGGGTCCAC
TCAGTAGATGCCTGTTGAATTGGGTACGCGGCCAGCTTGGCTGTGGAATGTGTGTCAGTTAGGGTGTGGA
AAGTCCCCAGGCTCCCCAGCAGGCAGAAGTATGCAAAGCATGCATCTCAATTAGTCAGCAACCAGGTGTG
GAAAGTCCCCAGGCTCCCCAGCAGGCAGAAGTATGCAAAGCATGCATCTCAATTAGTCAGCAACCATAGT
CCCGCCCCTAACTCCGCCCATCCCGCCCCTAACTCCGCCCAGTTCCGCCCATTCTCCGCCCCATGGCTGA
CTAATTTTTTTTATTTATGCAGAGGCCGAGGCCGCCTCGGCCTCTGAGCTATTCCAGAAGTAGTGAGGAG
GCTTTTTTGGAGGCCTAGGCTTTTGCAAAAAGCTCCTCGAGGAACTGAAAAACCAGAAAGTTAATTCCCT
ATAGTGAGTCGTATTAAATTCGTAATCATGTCATAGCTGTTTCCTGTGTGAAATTGTTATCCGCTCACAA
TTCCACACAACATACGAGCCGGAAGCATAAAGTGTAAAGCCTGGGGTGCCTAATGAGTGAGCTAACTCAC
ATTAATTGCGTTGCGCTCACTGCCCGCTTTCCAGTCGGGAAACCTGTCGTGCCAGCTGCATTAATGAATC
GGCCAACGCGCGGGGAGAGGCGGTTTGCGTATTGGGCGCTCTTCCGCTTCCTCGCTCACTGACTCGCTGC
GCTCGGTCGTTCGGCTGCGGCGAGCGGTATCAGCTCACTCAAAGGCGGTAATACGGTTATCCACAGAATC
AGGGGATAACGCAGGAAAGAACATGTGAGCAAAAGGCCAGCAAAAGGCCAGGAACCGTAAAAAGGCCGCG
TTGCTGGCGTTTTTCCATAGGCTCCGCCCCCCTGACGAGCATCACAAAAATCGACGCTCAAGTCAGAGGT
GGCGAAACCCGACAGGACTATAAAGATACCAGGCGTTTCCCCCTGGAAGCTCCCTCGTGCGCTCTCCTGT
TCCGACCCTGCCGCTTACCGGATACCTGTCCGCCTTTCTCCCTTCGGGAAGCGTGGCGCTTTCTCATAGC
TCACGCTGTAGGTATCTCAGTTCGGTGTAGGTCGTTCGCTCCAAGCTGGGCTGTGTGCACGAACCCCCCG
TTCAGCCCGACCGCTGCGCCTTATCCGGTAACTATCGTCTTGAGTCCAACCCGGTAAGACACGACTTATC
GCCACTGGCAGCAGCCACTGGTAACAGGATTAGCAGAGCGAGGTATGTAGGCGGTGCTACAGAGTTCTTG
AAGTGGTGGCCTAACTACGGCTACACTAGAAGAACAGTATTTGGTATCTGCGCTCTGCTGAAGCCAGTTA
CCTTCGGAAAAAGAGTTGGTAGCTCTTGATCCGGCAAACAAACCACCGCTGGTAGCGGTGGTTTTTTTGT
TTGCAAGCAGCAGATTACGCGCAGAAAAAAAGGATCTCAAGAAGATCCTTTGATCTTTTCTACGGGGTCT
GACGCTCAGTGGAACGAAAACTCACGTTAAGGGATTTTGGTCATGAGATTATCAAAAAGGATCTTCACCT
AGATCCTTTTAAATTAAAAATGAAGTTTTAAATCAATCTAAAGTATATATGAGTAAACTTGGTCTGACAG
TTACCAATGCTTAATCAGTGAGGCACCTATCTCAGCGATCTGTCTATTTCGTTCATCCATAGTTGCCTGA
CTCCCCGTCGTGTAGATAACTACGATACGGGAGGGCTTACCATCTGGCCCCAGTGCTGCAATGATACCGC
GAGACCCACGCTCACCGGCTCCAGATTTATCAGCAATAAACCAGCCAGCCGGAAGGGCCGAGCGCAGAAG
TGGTCCTGCAACTTTATCCGCCTCCATCCAGTCTATTAATTGTTGCCGGGAAGCTAGAGTAAGTAGTTCG
CCAGTTAATAGTTTGCGCAACGTTGTTGCCATTGCTACAGGCATCGTGGTGTCACGCTCGTCGTTTGGTA
TGGCTTCATTCAGCTCCGGTTCCCAACGATCAAGGCGAGTTACATGATCCCCCATGTTGTGCAAAAAAGC
GGTTAGCTCCTTCGGTCCTCCGATCGTTGTCAGAAGTAAGTTGGCCGCAGTGTTATCACTCATGGTTATG
GCAGCACTGCATAATTCTCTTACTGTCATGCCATCCGTAAGATGCTTTTCTGTGACTGGTGAGTACTCAA
CCAAGTCATTCTGAGAATAGTGTATGCGGCGACCGAGTTGCTCTTGCCCGGCGTCAATACGGGATAATAC
CGCGCCACATAGCAGAACTTTAAAAGTGCTCATCATTGGAAAACGTTCTTCGGGGCGAAAACTCTCAAGG
ATCTTACCGCTGTTGAGATCCAGTTCGATGTAACCCACTCGTGCACCCAACTGATCTTCAGCATCTTTTA
CTTTCACCAGCGTTTCTGGGTGAGCAAAAACAGGAAGGCAAAATGCCGCAAAAAAGGGAATAAGGGCGAC
ACGGAAATGTTGAATACTCATACTCTTCCTTTTTCAATATTATTGAAGCATTTATCAGGGTTATTGTCTC
ATGAGCGGATACATATTTGAATGTATTTAGAAAAATAAACAAATAGGGGTTCCGCGCACATTTCCCCGAA
AAGTGCCACCTG
[124 nt withheld, positions 9253-9376]
C
[91 nt withheld, positions 9378-9468]
A
[49 nt withheld, positions 9470-9518]
CCTTTGACGTTGGAGTCCACGTTCTTT
[37 nt withheld, positions 9546-9582]
ACCCTATCTCGGTCTATTCTTTTGATTTATAAGGGATTTTGCCGATTTCGGCCTATTGGTTAAAAAATGA
GCTGATTTAACAAAAATTTAACGCGAATTTTAACAAAATATTAACGCTTACAATTTCCATTCGCCATTCA
GGCTGCGCAACTGTTGGGAAGGGCGATCGGTGCGGGCCTCTTCGCTATTACGCCAGCTGGCGAAAGGGGG
ATGTGCTGCAAGGCGATTAAGTTGGGTAACGCCAGGGTTTTCCCAGTCACGACGTT
Features (pLannotate 1.2.2; 17 found; start..end, strand, type, name):
    178..557     +  enhancer       CMV enhancer: human cytomegalovirus immediate early enhancer
    559..758     +  promoter       CMV promoter: human cytomegalovirus (CMV) immediate early promoter
    809..838     -  misc_feature   MCS (fragment): pUC18/19 multiple cloning site
    857..5125    +  CDS            KMT2A (fragment): KMT2A_HUMAN - Also known as ALL1, CXXC7, HRX, HTRX, MLL, MLL1, TRX1. Experimental evidence at protein level: Swiss-Prot protein existence level 1. Histone methyltransferase that plays an essential role in early development and hematopoiesis (PubMed:15960975, PubMed:12453419, PubMed:15960975, PubMed:19556245, PubMed:19187761, PubMed:20677832, PubMed:21220120, PubMed:26886794). Catalytic subunit of the MLL1/MLL complex, a multiprotein complex that mediates both methylation of 'Lys- 4' of histone H3 (H3K4me) complex and acetylation of 'Lys-16' of histone H4 (H4K16ac) (PubMed:15960975, PubMed:1245
   5630..5950    +  CDS            DmrB: F36V mutant of FK506-binding protein FKBP12 binds synthetic ligands that do not bind wild-type FKBP
   6049..6671    +  polyA_signal   hGH poly(A) signal: human growth hormone polyadenylation signal
   6700..7029    +  promoter       SV40 promoter: SV40 enhancer and early promoter
   7068..7086    -  promoter       T7 promoter: promoter for bacteriophage T7 RNA polymerase
   7124..7140    -  protein_bind   lac operator: The lac repressor binds to the lac operator to inhibit transcription in E. coli. This inhibition can be relieved by adding lactose or isopropyl-β-D-thiogalactopyranoside (IPTG). lac repressor encoded by lacI
   7148..7178    -  promoter       lac promoter: promoter for the E. coli lac operon
   7193..7214    -  protein_bind   CAP binding site: CAP binding activates transcription in the presence of cAMP. E. coli catabolite activator protein
   7227..7319    -  CDS            lacI (fragment): lac repressor; lacI; The lac repressor binds to the lac operator to inhibit transcription in E. coli. This inhibition can be relieved by adding lactose or isopropyl-β-D-thiogalactopyranoside (IPTG).
   7502..8090    -  rep_origin     ori: high-copy-number ColE1/pMB1/pBR322/pUC origin of replication
   8261..9121    -  CDS            AmpR: β-lactamase; bla; confers resistance to ampicillin, carbenicillin, and related antibiotics
   9122..9226    -  promoter       AmpR promoter: bla
   9253..9681    +  rep_origin     f1 ori (sequence partly withheld): f1 bacteriophage origin of replication; arrow indicates direction of (+) strand synthesis
   9712..18      -  CDS            lacZα (fragment) (across the origin): LacZα fragment of β-galactosidase; lacZ fragment
