[The description below was written by a language model from this plasmid's Addgene catalogue record and pLannotate feature annotations shown in this document.]
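Description:
pCMV5-MLLn-CAGEn-NES (Nrdj1) is a mammalian expression plasmid built on the pCMV5 backbone, with a total sequenced length of about 9.8 kb. It is maintained in E. coli at high copy through a ColE1/pUC-type origin and selected with ampicillin via the β-lactamase gene. An f1 origin and remnants of the lac region (lac promoter/operator, lacZα and lacI fragments, a T7 promoter) are also annotated as backbone carry-overs. An SV40 enhancer/early promoter region lies downstream of the expression cassette, but the feature table shows no mammalian selection marker attached to it.

The roughly 5.2 kb insert is driven by the human CMV immediate-early enhancer and promoter and terminated by the human growth hormone polyadenylation signal. According to the depositor, it encodes the N-terminal portion of human MLL (KMT2A, residues 1–1422) joined to a short stretch of AF9 (residues 479–489), followed by an engineered "caged" N-terminal half of the NrdJ-1 split intein, then an FKBP* domain and a nuclear export signal derived from MKK1, with a C-terminal Myc tag. The annotation recognises the KMT2A fragment and the FKBP domain, which it identifies as the F36V mutant (DmrB). The intein, NES and Myc segments are not individually annotated but fit the unannotated regions flanking the FKBP domain.

This construct supplies the N-terminal half of a proximity-triggered protein trans-splicing system. Presumably the caged intein remains inactive until the FKBP domain brings it close to a complementary C-intein partner expressed from a separate construct, whereupon splicing generates the MLL-AF9 fusion oncoprotein. This allows time-resolved production of MLL-AF9 in cells, so that the cellular signalling that follows its appearance can be studied.
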