Addgene plasmid #241412: pCMV5-MLLn-CAGEn-NES (Nrdj1)
Purpose: Proximity-triggered Protein Trans-Splicing to generate the splice product MLL-AF9, Figure 2 & Extended Figure 4 in Nature Chemical Biology 20.10 (2024): 1353-1360.
Depositing lab: Thomas Muir. Depositing organization: Princeton University. Publication: Distinct phases of cellular signaling revealed by time-resolved protein synthesis. Lee G, Muir TW. Nat Chem Biol. 2024 Oct;20(10):1353-1360. doi: 10.1038/s41589-024-01677-3. Epub 2024 Jul 8. PubMed 38977789.
Backbone
  Vector backbone: pCMV5
  Backbone size w/o insert (bp): 4664
  Vector type: Mammalian Expression
Growth in bacteria
  Bacterial resistance: Ampicillin, 100 μg/mL
  Growth temperature: 37°C
  Growth strain: DH5alpha
  Copy number: High Copy
Gene/Insert
  Gene/Insert name: MLLn-CAGEn-NES (Nrdj1)
  Species: H. sapiens (human), Synthetic
  Insert size (bp): 5184
  Entrez Gene: KMT2A (a.k.a. ALL-1, ALL1, CXXC7, GAS7, HRX, HTRX, HTRX1, MLL, MLL1, MLL1A, TRX1, WDSTS)
  Promoter: CMV
  Tag / fusion protein: Myc (C terminal on insert)
  Cloning method: Gibson Cloning
  Sequencing primers: 5′ CMV-F; 3′ hGH-PA-R
Terms and licenses: Academic/Nonprofit Terms; Industry Terms: Not Available to Industry
Depositor comments: Engineered NrdJ-1N intein (Caged NrdJ-1N) fused to the 3'-end of MLL (1-1422 aa)-AF9 (479-489 aa). FKBP* domain and NES (MKK1) fused to the 3'-end of Caged NrdJ-1N.
How to cite: pCMV5-MLLn-CAGEn-NES (Nrdj1) was a gift from Thomas Muir (Addgene plasmid # 241412 ; http://n2t.net/addgene:241412 ; RRID:Addgene_241412)
